Addgene plasmid #91774: pBAD miniSOG
Purpose: Bacterial expression of a fluorescent protein, mini Singlet Oxygen Generator (miniSOG)
Depositing lab: Erik Rodriguez & Roger Tsien. Depositing organization: University of California, San Diego (UCSD). Publication: A genetically encoded tag for correlated light and electron microscopy of intact cells, tissues, and organisms. Shu X, Lev-Ram V, Deerinck TJ, Qi Y, Ramko EB, Davidson MW, Jin Y, Ellisman MH, Tsien RY. PLoS Biol. 2011 Apr;9(4):e1001041. doi: 10.1371/journal.pbio.1001041. Epub 2011 Apr 5. PubMed 21483721.
Backbone
  Vector backbone: pBAD
  Backbone manufacturer: Life Technologies
  Backbone size w/o insert (bp): 4000
  Vector type: Bacterial Expression
Growth in bacteria
  Bacterial resistance: Ampicillin, 100 μg/mL
  Growth temperature: 37°C
  Growth strain: DH5alpha
  Growth instructions: 0.02% (weight/volume) of Arabinose is necessary for fluorescent protein production.
  Copy number: High Copy
Gene/Insert
  Gene/Insert name: mini Singlet Oxygen Generator (alt name: miniSOG)
  Species: A. thaliana (mustard weed); Evolved from Arabidopsis thaliana phototropin 2
  Insert size (bp): 321
  Promoter: araBAD
  Tag / fusion protein: Hexa-Histidine tag (C terminal on backbone)
  Cloning method: Restriction Enzyme; 5′ cloning site BamHI (not destroyed); 3′ cloning site EcoRI (not destroyed)
  Sequencing primers: 5′ pBAD Forward; 3′ unecessary
Terms and licenses: Academic/Nonprofit Terms; Industry Terms: Not Available to Industry
Depositor comments: These plasmids are used in University Molecular Biology Laboratories and by High School students to purify fluorescent proteins and create fluorescent protein plate artwork.
How to cite: pBAD miniSOG was a gift from Erik Rodriguez & Roger Tsien (Addgene plasmid # 91774 ; http://n2t.net/addgene:91774 ; RRID:Addgene_91774)
