[The description below was written by a language model from this plasmid's Addgene catalogue record and pLannotate feature annotations shown in this document.]
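Description:
pBAD miniSOG is a bacterial expression plasmid built on the commercial pBAD backbone for arabinose-inducible production of the mini Singlet Oxygen Generator in E. coli. It is propagated through a ColE1/pMB1-type origin, recorded as high copy, and selected with ampicillin via the β-lactamase gene and its own promoter. The annotated 4,382-nt sequence also retains the pBR322 bom (basis of mobility) region and only a fragment of rop.

The payload is the roughly 320-bp miniSOG coding sequence, a small flavin-binding fluorescent protein evolved from Arabidopsis thaliana phototropin 2, cloned between BamHI and EcoRI sites that both remain intact. It lies downstream of the araBAD promoter and a strong ribosome binding site from bacteriophage T7 gene 10. The araC regulator is encoded in the opposite orientation on the same plasmid, so expression stays low until L-arabinose is supplied and the protein is made only on induction. Transcription ends at the rrnB T1 and T2 terminators, which are preceded by a stretch of 5S rRNA sequence carried over from the rrnB operon.

The catalogue entry lists a backbone-encoded C-terminal hexahistidine tag for purification. The feature table does not annotate this tag, but it does show a V5 epitope fragment immediately after the insert.

miniSOG was developed as a genetically encoded tag for correlated light and electron microscopy. According to the depositor, this plasmid serves mainly as a teaching and protein-production tool: it is used in university laboratory courses and by high school students to purify fluorescent proteins and to make fluorescent bacterial plate artwork.
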