Features (pLannotate 1.2.2; 13 found; start..end, strand, type, name):
     16..297     +  promoter       araBAD promoter: araBAD; promoter of the L-arabinose operon of E. coli; the araC regulatory gene is transcribed in the opposite direction (Guzman et al., 1995)
    327..349     +  RBS            RBS: efficient ribosome binding site from bacteriophage T7 gene 10 (Olins and Rangwala, 1989)
    359..676     +  CDS            miniSOG: miniSOG is a basic (constitutively fluorescent) cyan fluorescent protein published in 2011, derived from Arabidopsis thaliana. It requires the cofactor flavin for fluorescence.
    683..715     +  CDS            V5 tag (fragment): epitope tag from simian virus 5
    849..964     +  ncRNA          5S rRNA: Accession: RF00001 - 5S ribosomal RNA
    968..1054    +  terminator     rrnB T1 terminator: Escherichia coli rrnB; transcription terminator T1 from the E. coli rrnB gene
   1146..1173    +  terminator     rrnB T2 terminator: transcription terminator T2 from the E. coli rrnB gene
   1192..1283    +  promoter       AmpR promoter: bla
   1284..2144    +  CDS            AmpR: β-lactamase; bla; confers resistance to ampicillin, carbenicillin, and related antibiotics
   2315..2903    +  rep_origin     ori: high-copy-number ColE1/pMB1/pBR322/pUC origin of replication
   3089..3229    -  misc_feature   bom: basis of mobility region from pBR322
   3331..3371    -  CDS            rop (fragment): Rop protein, which maintains plasmids at low copy number; rop
   3493..4371    -  CDS            araC: L-arabinose regulatory protein; araC
>Addgene plasmid #91774 | pBAD miniSOG | addgene full sequence | sequence record 181644 | Addgene NGS Result
TCCCGCCATTCAGAGAAGAAACCAATTGTCCATATTGCATCAGACATTGCCGTCACTGCGTCTTTTACTG
GCTGTTCTCGCTAACCAAACCGGTAACCCCGCTTATTAAAAGCATTCTGTAACAAAGCGGGACCAAAGCC
ATGACAAAAACGCGTAACAAAAGTGTCTATAATCACGGCAGAAAAGTCCACATTGATTATTTGCACGGCG
TCACACTTTGCTATGCCATAGCATTTTTATCCATAAGATTAGCCGATCCTACCTGACGCTTTTTATCGCA
ACTCTCTACTGTTTCTCGATACCCGTTTTTTTGGGCTAGAAATAATTTTGTTTAACTTTAAGAAGGAGAT
ATGGATCCATGGAAAAAAGCTTCGTGATTACTGACCCGCGCCTGCCGGATAATCCGATCATCTTCGCCTC
CGATGGCTTCCTGGAACTGACTGAATACAGCCGTGAGGAAATTCTGGGTCGTAATGGCCGTTTCCTGCAG
GGCCCGGAAACCGATCAAGCAACTGTTCAGAAAATTCGTGATGCAATCCGTGATCAACGTGAAATCACCG
TGCAGCTGATTAACTATACCAAAAGCGGCAAGAAATTCTGGAACCTGTTGCACCTGCAGCCGATGCGCGA
TCAGAAAGGTGAGCTGCAGTACTTCATCGGGGTTCAGCTGGATGGTGAATTCATCCCTAACCCTCTCCTC
GGTCTCGATTCTACGCGTACCGGTCATCATCACCATCACCATTGAGTTTAAACGGTCTCCAGCTTGGCTG
TTTTGGCGGATGAGAGAAGATTTTCAGCCTGATACAGATTAAATCAGAACGCAGAAGCGGTCTGATAAAA
CAGAATTTGCCTGGCGGCAGTAGCGCGGTGGTCCCACCTGACCCCATGCCGAACTCAGAAGTGAAACGCC
GTAGCGCCGATGGTAGTGTGGGGTCTCCCCATGCGAGAGTAGGGAACTGCCAGGCATCAAATAAAACGAA
AGGCTCAGTCGAAAGACTGGGCCTTTCGTTTTATCTGTTGTTTGTCGGTGAACGCTCTCCTGAGTAGGAC
AAATCCGCCGGGAGCGGATTTGAACGTTGCGAAGCAACGGCCCGGAGGGTGGCGGGCAGGACGCCCGCCA
TAAACTGCCAGGCATCAAATTAAGCAGAAGGCCATCCTGACGGATGGCCTTTTTGCGTTTCTACAAACTC
TTTTGTTTATTTTTCTAAATACATTCAAATATGTATCCGCTCATGAGACAATAACCCTGATAAATGCTTC
AATAATATTGAAAAAGGAAGAGTATGAGTATTCAACATTTCCGTGTCGCCCTTATTCCCTTTTTTGCGGC
ATTTTGCCTTCCTGTTTTTGCTCACCCAGAAACGCTGGTGAAAGTAAAAGATGCTGAAGATCAGTTGGGT
GCACGAGTGGGTTACATCGAACTGGATCTCAACAGCGGTAAGATCCTTGAGAGTTTTCGCCCCGAAGAAC
GTTTTCCAATGATGAGCACTTTTAAAGTTCTGCTATGTGGCGCGGTATTATCCCGTGTTGACGCCGGGCA
AGAGCAACTCGGTCGCCGCATACACTATTCTCAGAATGACTTGGTTGAGTACTCACCAGTCACAGAAAAG
CATCTTACGGATGGCATGACAGTAAGAGAATTATGCAGTGCTGCCATAACCATGAGTGATAACACTGCGG
CCAACTTACTTCTGACAACGATCGGAGGACCGAAGGAGCTAACCGCTTTTTTGCACAACATGGGGGATCA
TGTAACTCGCCTTGATCGTTGGGAACCGGAGCTGAATGAAGCCATACCAAACGACGAGCGTGACACCACG
ATGCCTGTAGCAATGGCAACAACGTTGCGCAAACTATTAACTGGCGAACTACTTACTCTAGCTTCCCGGC
AACAATTAATAGACTGGATGGAGGCGGATAAAGTTGCAGGACCACTTCTGCGCTCGGCCCTTCCGGCTGG
CTGGTTTATTGCTGATAAATCTGGAGCCGGTGAGCGTGGGTCTCGCGGTATCATTGCAGCACTGGGGCCA
GATGGTAAGCCCTCCCGTATCGTAGTTATCTACACGACGGGGAGTCAGGCAACTATGGATGAACGAAATA
GACAGATCGCTGAGATAGGTGCCTCACTGATTAAGCATTGGTAACTGTCAGACCAAGTTTACTCATATAT
ACTTTAGATTGATTTAAAACTTCATTTTTAATTTAAAAGGATCTAGGTGAAGATCCTTTTTGATAATCTC
ATGACCAAAATCCCTTAACGTGAGTTTTCGTTCCACTGAGCGTCAGACCCCGTAGAAAAGATCAAAGGAT
CTTCTTGAGATCCTTTTTTTCTGCGCGTAATCTGCTGCTTGCAAACAAAAAAACCACCGCTACCAGCGGT
GGTTTGTTTGCCGGATCAAGAGCTACCAACTCTTTTTCCGAAGGTAACTGGCTTCAGCAGAGCGCAGATA
CCAAATACTGTCCTTCTAGTGTAGCCGTAGTTAGGCCACCACTTCAAGAACTCTGTAGCACCGCCTACAT
ACCTCGCTCTGCTAATCCTGTTACCAGTGGCTGCTGCCAGTGGCGATAAGTCGTGTCTTACCGGGTTGGA
CTCAAGACGATAGTTACCGGATAAGGCGCAGCGGTCGGGCTGAACGGGGGGTTCGTGCACACAGCCCAGC
TTGGAGCGAACGACCTACACCGAACTGAGATACCTACAGCGTGAGCTATGAGAAAGCGCCACGCTTCCCG
AAGGGAGAAAGGCGGACAGGTATCCGGTAAGCGGCAGGGTCGGAACAGGAGAGCGCACGAGGGAGCTTCC
AGGGGGAAACGCCTGGTATCTTTATAGTCCTGTCGGGTTTCGCCACCTCTGACTTGAGCGTCGATTTTTG
TGATGCTCGTCAGGGGGGCGGAGCCTATGGAAAAACGCCAGCAACGCGGCCTTTTTACGGTTCCTGGCCT
TTTGCTGGCCTTTTGCTCACATGTTCTTTCCTGCGTTATCCCCTGATTCTGTGGATAACCGTATTACCGC
CTTTGAGTGAGCTGATACCGCTCGCCGCAGCCGAACGACCGAGCGCAGCGAGTCAGTGAGCGAGGAAGCG
GTAGAGCGCCTGATGCGGTATTTTCTCCTTACGCATCTGTGCGGTATTTCACACCGTATATGGTGCACTC
TCAGTACAATCTGCTCTGATGCCGCATAGTTAAGCCAGTATACACTCCGCTATCGCTACGTGACTGGGTC
ATGGCTGCGCCCCGACACCCGCCAACACCCGCTGACGCGCCCTGACGGGCTTGTCTGCTCCCGGCATCCG
CTTACAGACAAGCTGTGACCGTCTCCGGGAGCTGCATGTGTCAGAGGTTTTCACCGTCATCACCGAAACG
CGCGAGGCAGCAGATCAATTCGCGCGCGAAGGCGAAGCGGCATGCATAATGTGCCTGTCAAATGGACGAA
GCAGGGATTCTGCAAACCCTATGCTACTCCGTCAAGCCGTCAATTGTCTGATTCGTTACCAATTATGACA
ACTTGACGGCTACATCATTCACTTTTTCTTCACAACCGGCACGGAACTCGCTCGGGCTGGCCCCGGTGCA
TTTTTTAAATACCCGCGAGAAATAGAGTTGATCGTCAAAACCAACATTGCGACCGACGGTGGCGATAGGC
ATCCGGGTGGTGCTCAAAAGCAGCTTCGCCTGGCTGATACGTTGGTCCTCGCGCCAGCTTAAGACGCTAA
TCCCTAACTGCTGGCGGAAAAGATGTGACAGACGCGACGGCGACAAGCAAACATGCTGTGCGACGCTGGC
GATATCAAAATTGCTGTCTGCCAGGTGATCGCTGATGTACTGACAAGCCTCGCGTACCCGATTATCCATC
GGTGGATGGAGCGACTCGTTAATCGCTTCCATGCGCCGCAGTAACAATTGCTCAAGCAGATTTATCGCCA
GCAGCTCCGAATAGCGCCCTTCCCCTTGCCCGGCGTTAATGATTTGCCCAAACAGGTCGCTGAAATGCGG
CTGGTGCGCTTCATCCGGGCGAAAGAACCCCGTATTGGCAAATATTGACGGCCAGTTAAGCCATTCATGC
CAGTAGGCGCGCGGACGAAAGTAAACCCACTGGTGATACCATTCGCGAGCCTCCGGATGACGACCGTAGT
GATGAATCTCTCCTGGCGGGAACAGCAAAATATCACCCGGTCGGCAAACAAATTCTCGTCCCTGATTTTT
CACCACCCCCTGACCGCGAATGGTGAGATTGAGAATATAACCTTTCATTCCCAGCGGTCGGTCGATAAAA
AAATCGAGATAACCGTTGGCCTCAATCGGCGTTAAACCCGCCACCAGATGGGCATTAAACGAGTATCCCG
GCAGCAGGGGATCATTTTGCGCTTCAGCCATACTTTTCATAC
